>Addgene plasmid #46504 | pGEX Socs1-SH2 | depositor full sequence | sequence record 65728 | Full Sequence
ACGTTATCGACTGCACGGTGCACCAATGCTTCTGGCGTCAGGCAGCCATCGGAAGCTGTGGTATGGCTGT
GCAGGTCGTAAATCACTGCATAATTCGTGTCGCTCAAGGCGCACTCCCGTTCTGGATAATGTTTTTTGCG
CCGACATCATAACGGTTCTGGCAAATATTCTGAAATGAGCTGTTGACAATTAATCATCGGCTCGTATAAT
GTGTGGAATTGTGAGCGGATAACAATTTCACACAGGAAACAGTATTCATGTCCCCTATACTAGGTTATTG
GAAAATTAAGGGCCTTGTGCAACCCACTCGACTTCTTTTGGAATATCTTGAAGAAAAATATGAAGAGCAT
TTGTATGAGCGCGATGAAGGTGATAAATGGCGAAACAAAAAGTTTGAATTGGGTTTGGAGTTTCCCAATC
TTCCTTATTATATTGATGGTGATGTTAAATTAACACAGTCTATGGCCATCATACGTTATATAGCTGACAA
GCACAACATGTTGGGTGGTTGTCCAAAAGAGCGTGCAGAGATTTCAATGCTTGAAGGAGCGGTTTTGGAT
ATTAGATACGGTGTTTCGAGAATTGCATATAGTAAAGACTTTGAAACTCTCAAAGTTGATTTTCTTAGCA
AGCTACCTGAAATGCTGAAAATGTTCGAAGATCGTTTATGTCATAAAACATATTTAAATGGTGATCATGT
AACCCATCCTGACTTCATGTTGTATGACGCTCTTGATGTTGTTTTATACATGGACCCAATGTGCCTGGAT
GCGTTCCCAAAATTAGTTTGTTTTAAAAAACGTATTGAAGCTATCCCACAAATTGATAAGTACTTGAAAT
CCAGCAAGTATATAGCATGGCCTTTGCAGGGCTGGCAAGCCACGTTTGGTGGTGGCGACCATCCTCCAAA
ATCGGATCTGGAAGTTCTGTTCCAGGGGCCCCTGGGATCCATGGTAGCACACAATCAGGTGGCAGCCGAC
AATGCAGTCTCCACAGCAGCAGAGCCCCGACGGCGGCCAGAACCTTCCTCCTCTTCCTCCTCCTCGCCCG
CGGCCCCCGCGCGCCCGCGGCCGTGCCCCGCGGTCCCGGCCCCGGCCCCCGGCGACACGCACTTCCGCAC
ATTCCGTTCGCACGCCGATTACCGGCGCATCACGCGCGCCAGCGCGCTCCTGGACGCCTGCGGATTCTAC
TGGGGGCCCCTGAGCGTGCACGGGGCGCACGAGCGGCTGCGCGCCGAGCCCGTGGGCACCTTCCTGGTGC
GCGACAGCCGCCAGCGGAACTGCTTTTTCGCCCTTAGCGTGAAGATGGCCTCGGGACCCACGAGCATCCG
CGTGCACTTTCAGGCCGGCCGCTTTCACCTGGATGGCAGCCGCGAGAGCTTCGACTGCCTCTTCGAGCTG
CTGGAGCACTACGTGGCGGCGCCGCGCCGCATGCTGGGGGCCCCGCTGGGAATTCTATGAGCGGCCGCAT
CGTGACTGACTGACGATCTGCCTCGCGCGTTTCGGTGATGACGGTGAAAACCTCTGACACATGCAGCTCC
CGGAGACGGTCACAGCTTGTCTGTAAGCGGATGCCGGGAGCAGACAAGCCCGTCAGGGCGCGTCAGCGGG
TGTTGGCGGGTGTCGGGGCGCAGCCATGACCCAGTCACGTAGCGATAGCGGAGTGTATAATTCTTGAAGA
CGAAAGGGCCTCGTGATACGCCTATTTTTATAGGTTAATGTCATGATAATAATGGTTTCTTAGACGTCAG
GTGGCACTTTTCGGGGAAATGTGCGCGGAACCCCTATTTGTTTATTTTTCTAAATACATTCAAATATGTA
TCCGCTCATGAGACAATAACCCTGATAAATGCTTCAATAATATTGAAAAAGGAAGAGTATGAGTATTCAA
CATTTCCGTGTCGCCCTTATTCCCTTTTTTGCGGCATTTTGCCTTCCTGTTTTTGCTCACCCAGAAACGC
TGGTGAAAGTAAAAGATGCTGAAGATCAGTTGGGTGCACGAGTGGGTTACATCGAACTGGATCTCAACAG
CGGTAAGATCCTTGAGAGTTTTCGCCCCGAAGAACGTTTTCCAATGATGAGCACTTTTAAAGTTCTGCTA
TGTGGCGCGGTATTATCCCGTGTTGACGCCGGGCAAGAGCAACTCGGTCGCCGCATACACTATTCTCAGA
ATGACTTGGTTGAGTACTCACCAGTCACAGAAAAGCATCTTACGGATGGCATGACAGTAAGAGAATTATG
CAGTGCTGCCATAACCATGAGTGATAACACTGCGGCCAACTTACTTCTGACAACGATCGGAGGACCGAAG
GAGCTAACCGCTTTTTTGCACAACATGGGGGATCATGTAACTCGCCTTGATCGTTGGGAACCGGAGCTGA
ATGAAGCCATACCAAACGACGAGCGTGACACCACGATGCCTGCAGCAATGGCAACAACGTTGCGCAAACT
ATTAACTGGCGAACTACTTACTCTAGCTTCCCGGCAACAATTAATAGACTGGATGGAGGCGGATAAAGTT
GCAGGACCACTTCTGCGCTCGGCCCTTCCGGCTGGCTGGTTTATTGCTGATAAATCTGGAGCCGGTGAGC
GTGGGTCTCGCGGTATCATTGCAGCACTGGGGCCAGATGGTAAGCCCTCCCGTATCGTAGTTATCTACAC
GACGGGGAGTCAGGCAACTATGGATGAACGAAATAGACAGATCGCTGAGATAGGTGCCTCACTGATTAAG
CATTGGTAACTGTCAGACCAAGTTTACTCATATATACTTTAGATTGATTTAAAACTTCATTTTTAATTTA
AAAGGATCTAGGTGAAGATCCTTTTTGATAATCTCATGACCAAAATCCCTTAACGTGAGTTTTCGTTCCA
CTGAGCGTCAGACCCCGTAGAAAAGATCAAAGGATCTTCTTGAGATCCTTTTTTTCTGCGCGTAATCTGC
TGCTTGCAAACAAAAAAACCACCGCTACCAGCGGTGGTTTGTTTGCCGGATCAAGAGCTACCAACTCTTT
TTCCGAAGGTAACTGGCTTCAGCAGAGCGCAGATACCAAATACTGTCCTTCTAGTGTAGCCGTAGTTAGG
CCACCACTTCAAGAACTCTGTAGCACCGCCTACATACCTCGCTCTGCTAATCCTGTTACCAGTGGCTGCT
GCCAGTGGCGATAAGTCGTGTCTTACCGGGTTGGACTCAAGACGATAGTTACCGGATAAGGCGCAGCGGT
CGGGCTGAACGGGGGGTTCGTGCACACAGCCCAGCTTGGAGCGAACGACCTACACCGAACTGAGATACCT
ACAGCGTGAGCTATGAGAAAGCGCCACGCTTCCCGAAGGGAGAAAGGCGGACAGGTATCCGGTAAGCGGC
AGGGTCGGAACAGGAGAGCGCACGAGGGAGCTTCCAGGGGGAAACGCCTGGTATCTTTATAGTCCTGTCG
GGTTTCGCCACCTCTGACTTGAGCGTCGATTTTTGTGATGCTCGTCAGGGGGGCGGAGCCTATGGAAAAA
CGCCAGCAACGCGGCCTTTTTACGGTTCCTGGCCTTTTGCTGGCCTTTTGCTCACATGTTCTTTCCTGCG
TTATCCCCTGATTCTGTGGATAACCGTATTACCGCCTTTGAGTGAGCTGATACCGCTCGCCGCAGCCGAA
CGACCGAGCGCAGCGAGTCAGTGAGCGAGGAAGCGGAAGAGCGCCTGATGCGGTATTTTCTCCTTACGCA
TCTGTGCGGTATTTCACACCGCATAAATTCCGACACCATCGAATGGTGCAAAACCTTTCGCGGTATGGCA
TGATAGCGCCCGGAAGAGAGTCAATTCAGGGTGGTGAATGTGAAACCAGTAACGTTATACGATGTCGCAG
AGTATGCCGGTGTCTCTTATCAGACCGTTTCCCGCGTGGTGAACCAGGCCAGCCACGTTTCTGCGAAAAC
GCGGGAAAAAGTGGAAGCGGCGATGGCGGAGCTGAATTACATTCCCAACCGCGTGGCACAACAACTGGCG
GGCAAACAGTCGTTGCTGATTGGCGTTGCCACCTCCAGTCTGGCCCTGCACGCGCCGTCGCAAATTGTCG
CGGCGATTAAATCTCGCGCCGATCAACTGGGTGCCAGCGTGGTGGTGTCGATGGTAGAACGAAGCGGCGT
CGAAGCCTGTAAAGCGGCGGTGCACAATCTTCTCGCGCAACGCGTCAGTGGGCTGATCATTAACTATCCG
CTGGATGACCAGGATGCCATTGCTGTGGAAGCTGCCTGCACTAATGTTCCGGCGTTATTTCTTGATGTCT
CTGACCAGACACCCATCAACAGTATTATTTTCTCCCATGAAGACGGTACGCGACTGGGCGTGGAGCATCT
GGTCGCATTGGGTCACCAGCAAATCGCGCTGTTAGCGGGCCCATTAAGTTCTGTCTCGGCGCGTCTGCGT
CTGGCTGGCTGGCATAAATATCTCACTCGCAATCAAATTCAGCCGATAGCGGAACGGGAAGGCGACTGGA
GTGCCATGTCCGGTTTTCAACAAACCATGCAAATGCTGAATGAGGGCATCGTTCCCACTGCGATGCTGGT
TGCCAACGATCAGATGGCGCTGGGCGCAATGCGCGCCATTACCGAGTCCGGGCTGCGCGTTGGTGCGGAT
ATCTCGGTAGTGGGATACGACGATACCGAAGACAGCTCATGTTATATCCCGCCGTCAACCACCATCAAAC
AGGATTTTCGCCTGCTGGGGCAAACCAGCGTGGACCGCTTGCTGCAACTCTCTCAGGGCCAGGCGGTGAA
GGGCAATCAGCTGTTGCCCGTCTCACTGGTGAAAAGAAAAACCACCCTGGCGCCCAATACGCAAACCGCC
TCTCCCCGCGCGTTGGCCGATTCATTAATGCAGCTGGCACGACAGGTTTCCCGACTGGAAAGCGGGCAGT
GAGCGCAACGCAATTAATGTGAGTTAGCTCACTCATTAGGCACCCCAGGCTTTACACTTTATGCTTCCGG
CTCGTATGTTGTGTGGAATTGTGAGCGGATAACAATTTCACACAGGAAACAGCTATGACCATGATTACGG
ATTCACTGGCCGTCGTTTTACAACGTCGTGACTGGGAAAACCCTGGCGTTACCCAACTTAATCGCCTTGC
AGCACATCCCCCTTTCGCCAGCTGGCGTAATAGCGAAGAGGCCCGCACCGATCGCCCTTCCCAACAGTTG
CGCAGCCTGAATGGCGAATGGCGCTTTGCCTGGTTTCCGGCACCAGAAGCGGTGCCGGAAAGCTGGCTGG
AGTGCGATCTTCCTGAGGCCGATACTGTCGTCGTCCCCTCAAACTGGCAGATGCACGGTTACGATGCGCC
CATCTACACCAACGTAACCTATCCCATTACGGTCAATCCGCCGTTTGTTCCCACGGAGAATCCGACGGGT
TGTTACTCGCTCACATTTAATGTTGATGAAAGCTGGCTACAGGAAGGCCAGACGCGAATTATTTTTGATG
GCGTTGGAATT
Features (pLannotate 1.2.2; 17 found; start..end, strand, type, name):
      6..107     -  CDS            yciV (fragment): RNAAM_ECOLI - Also known as trpH From Escherichia coli (strain K12).
    183..211     +  promoter       tac promoter: strong E. coli promoter; hybrid between the trp and lac UV5 promoters
    219..235     +  protein_bind   lac operator: The lac repressor binds to the lac operator to inhibit transcription in E. coli. This inhibition can be relieved by adding lactose or isopropyl-β-D-thiogalactopyranoside (IPTG). lac repressor encoded by lacI
    258..911     +  CDS            GST26_SCHJA: Experimental evidence at protein level: Swiss-Prot protein existence level 1. GST isoenzymes appear to play a central role in the parasite detoxification system. Other functions are also suspected including a role in increasing the solubility of haematin in the parasite gut. From Schistosoma japonicum (Blood fluke).
    951..1448    +  CDS            SOCS1 (fragment): SOCS1_HUMAN - Also known as SSI1, TIP3. Experimental evidence at protein level: Swiss-Prot protein existence level 1. SOCS family proteins form part of a classical negative feedback system that regulates cytokine signal transduction. SOCS1 is involved in negative regulation of cytokines that signal through the JAK/STAT pathway. Through binding to JAKs and IFNGR1, inhibits their kinase activity. In vitro, also suppresses Tec protein-tyrosine activity. Appears to be a major regulator of signaling by interleukin 6 (IL6) and leukemia inhibitory factor (LIF). Regulates interferon-gamma mediated sen
   1488..1527    +  CDS            rop (fragment): Rop protein, which maintains plasmids at low copy number; rop
   1629..1669    +  misc_feature   bom (fragment): basis of mobility region from pBR322
   1774..1878    +  promoter       AmpR promoter: bla
   1879..2739    +  CDS            AmpR: β-lactamase; bla; confers resistance to ampicillin, carbenicillin, and related antibiotics
   2910..3498    +  rep_origin     ori: high-copy-number ColE1/pMB1/pBR322/pUC origin of replication
   3684..3735    -  misc_feature   bom (fragment): basis of mobility region from pBR322
   3742..3819    +  promoter       lacIq promoter: lacI (mutant); In the lacIq allele, a single base change in the promoter boosts expression of the lacI gene about 10-fold.
   3820..4902    +  CDS            lacI: lac repressor; lacI; The lac repressor binds to the lac operator to inhibit transcription in E. coli. This inhibition can be relieved by adding lactose or isopropyl-β-D-thiogalactopyranoside (IPTG).
   4915..4936    +  protein_bind   CAP binding site: CAP binding activates transcription in the presence of cAMP. E. coli catabolite activator protein
   4951..4981    +  promoter       lac promoter: promoter for the E. coli lac operon
   4989..5005    +  protein_bind   lac operator: The lac repressor binds to the lac operator to inhibit transcription in E. coli. This inhibition can be relieved by adding lactose or isopropyl-β-D-thiogalactopyranoside (IPTG). lac repressor encoded by lacI
   5025..5198    +  CDS            lacZα: LacZα fragment of β-galactosidase; lacZ fragment
