[The description below was written by a language model from this plasmid's Addgene catalogue record and pLannotate feature annotations shown in this document.]
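Description:
pGEX Socs1-SH2 is a bacterial expression plasmid built on the pGEX6P1 backbone for producing a GST fusion of the N-terminal portion of human SOCS1 in E. coli. The full sequence record is 5,471 nt. The plasmid replicates from a ColE1/pMB1-type origin and is selected with ampicillin through the β-lactamase (AmpR) gene and its own promoter. The catalogue lists it as low copy, although the annotation tool labels the origin generically as high-copy, and only fragments of rop and the pBR322 bom region are detected. Residual backbone elements include a lac promoter/operator with a lacZα fragment and a small yciV fragment, none of which contribute to the payload.

The expression cassette consists of the tac promoter, a strong trp/lac hybrid, followed by a lac operator. The plasmid also carries lacI under the lacIq promoter, so transcription is repressed until it is induced with IPTG, independently of the host's repressor levels. The open reading frame begins with Schistosoma japonicum glutathione S-transferase, followed by a PreScission protease recognition site supplied by the backbone. The SOCS1 fragment follows, cloned between BamHI and EcoRI sites that are both retained. The roughly 511 bp insert encodes amino acids 1–166, which, as the plasmid name indicates, is meant to include the SH2 domain. The depositor gives the fusion protein's mass as about 43 kDa.

GST allows affinity purification on glutathione resin, and the protease site permits removal of the tag if desired. The associated publication describes high-throughput phosphotyrosine profiling with SH2 domains, which suggests the purified fusion is used as a probe for phosphotyrosine-containing binding partners.
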