Addgene plasmid #46504: pGEX Socs1-SH2
Depositing lab: Bruce Mayer. Depositing organization: University of Connecticut Health Center. Publication: High-throughput phosphotyrosine profiling using SH2 domains. Machida K, Thompson CM, Dierck K, Jablonowski K, Karkkainen S, Liu B, Zhang H, Nash PD, Newman DK, Nollau P, Pawson T, Renkema GH, Saksela K, Schiller MR, Shin DG, Mayer BJ. Mol Cell. 2007 Jun 22;26(6):899-915. 10.1016/j.molcel.2007.05.031 PubMed 17588523.
Backbone
  Vector backbone: pGEX6P1
  Backbone manufacturer: GE Healthcare Biosciences
  Backbone size w/o insert (bp): 4900
  Vector type: Bacterial Expression
Growth in bacteria
  Bacterial resistance: Ampicillin, 100 μg/mL
  Growth temperature: 37°C
  Growth strain: DH5alpha
  Copy number: Low Copy
Gene/Insert
  Gene/Insert name: Socs1 (alt names: SOCS1; JAB; CIS1; SSI1; TIP3; CISH1; SSI-1; SOCS-1; SOCS1)
  Species: H. sapiens (human)
  Insert size (bp): 511
  Mutation: contains amino acids 1-166
  Entrez Gene: SOCS1 (a.k.a. AISIMD, CIS1, CISH1, JAB, SOCS-1, SSI-1, SSI1, TIP-3, TIP3)
  Promoter: Tac
  Tag / fusion protein: GST (N terminal on backbone); PreScission (N terminal on backbone)
  Cloning method: Restriction Enzyme; 5′ cloning site BamHI (not destroyed); 3′ cloning site EcoRI (not destroyed)
  Sequencing primers: 5′ pGEX-5; 3′ pGEX-3
Terms and licenses: Academic/Nonprofit Terms; Industry Terms: Not Available to Industry
Depositor comments: The molecular weight of the GST fusion protein is approximately 43 kDa
How to cite: pGEX Socs1-SH2 was a gift from Bruce Mayer (Addgene plasmid # 46504 ; http://n2t.net/addgene:46504 ; RRID:Addgene_46504)
