>Addgene plasmid #46504 | pGEX Socs1-SH2 | depositor partial sequence | sequence record 65729 | Insert sequence
GGATCCATGGTAGCACACAATCAGGTGGCAGCCGACAATGCAGTCTCCACAGCAGCAGAGCCCCGACGGC
GGCCAGAACCTTCCTCCTCTTCCTCCTCCTCGCCCGCGGCCCCCGCGCGCCCGCGGCCGTGCCCCGCGGT
CCCGGCCCCGGCCCCCGGCGACACGCACTTCCGCACATTCCGTTCGCACGCCGATTACCGGCGCATCACG
CGCGCCAGCGCGCTCCTGGACGCCTGCGGATTCTACTGGGGGCCCCTGAGCGTGCACGGGGCGCACGAGC
GGCTGCGCGCCGAGCCCGTGGGCACCTTCCTGGTGCGCGACAGCCGCCAGCGGAACTGCTTTTTCGCCCT
TAGCGTGAAGATGGCCTCGGGACCCACGAGCATCCGCGTGCACTTTCAGGCCGGCCGCTTTCACCTGGAT
GGCAGCCGCGAGAGCTTCGACTGCCTCTTCGAGCTGCTGGAGCACTACGTGGCGGCGCCGCGCCGCATGC
TGGGGGCCCCGCTGGGAATTC
