>Addgene plasmid #46504 | pGEX Socs1-SH2 | addgene partial sequence | sequence record 66761 | pGEX5
TCTGTTCCAGGGGCCCCTGGGATCCATGGTAGCACACAATCAGGTGGCAGCCGACAATGCAGTCTCCACA
GCAGCAGAGCCCCGACGGCGGCCAGAACCTTCCTCCTCTTCCTCCTCCTCGCCCGCGGCCCCCGCGCGCC
CGCGGCCGTGCCCCGCGGTCCCGGCCCCGGCCCCCGGCGACACGCACTTCCGCACATTCCGTTCGCACGC
CGATTACCGGCGCATCACGCGCGCCAGCGCGCTCCTGGACGCCTGCGGATTCTACTGGGGGCCCCTGAGC
GTGCACGGGGCGCACGAGCGGCTGCGCGCCGAGCCCGTGGGCACCTTCCTGGTGCGCGACAGCCGCCAGC
GGAACTGCTTTTTCGCCCTTAGCGTGAAGATGGCCTCGGGACCCACGAGCATCCGCGTGCACTTTCAGGC
CGGCCGCTTTCACCTGGATGGCAGCCGCGAGAGCTTCGACTGCCTCTTCGAGCTGCTGGAGCACTACGTG
GCGGCGCCGCGCCGCATGCTGGGGGCCCCGCTGGGAATTCTATGAGCGGCCGCATCGTGACTGACTGACG
ATCTGCCTCGCGCGTTTCGGTGATGACGGTGAAAACCTCTGACACATGCAGCTCCCGGAGACGGTCACAG
CTTGTCTGTAAGCGGATGCCGGGAGCAGACAAGCCCGTCAGGGCGCGTCAGCGGGTGTTGGCGGGTGTCG
GGGCGCAGCCATGACCCAGTCACGTAGCGATAGCGGAGTGTATAATTCTTGAAGACGAAAGGGCCTCGTG
ATACGCCTATTTTTATAGGTTAATGTCATGATAATAATGG
